Addgene plasmid #1352: pPS2351
Depositing lab: Pamela Silver. Depositing organization: Dana-Farber Cancer Institute. Publication: The conserved npl4 protein complex mediates proteasome-dependent membrane-bound transcription factor activation. Hitchcock AL, Krebber H, Frietze S, Lin A, Latterich M, Silver PA. Mol Biol Cell 2001 Oct;12(10):3226-41. 10.1091/mbc.12.10.3226 PubMed 11598205.
Backbone
  Vector backbone: pPS808
  Vector type: Yeast Expression
  Selectable markers: URA3
Growth in bacteria
  Bacterial resistance: Ampicillin, 100 μg/mL
  Growth temperature: 37°C
  Growth strain: DH5alpha
  Copy number: High Copy
Gene/Insert
  Gene/Insert name: MGA2
  Species: S. cerevisiae (budding yeast)
  Entrez Gene: MGA2 (a.k.a. YIR033W)
  Tag / fusion protein: GFP (N terminal on backbone)
  Cloning method: Restriction Enzyme; 5′ cloning site SalI (not destroyed); 3′ cloning site HindIII (not destroyed)
  Sequencing primers: 5′ GFP-F; 3′ M13pUC-Fwd
Terms and licenses: Academic/Nonprofit Terms; Industry Terms: Not Available to Industry
Depositor comments: Expresses both the unprocessed and processed forms of MGA2. pPS808 (or pCGF-1a) is YEp352-derived vector with GAL1 promoter (EcoRI/XbaI fragment), GFP (BglII/BamHI fragment), and 2 micron ori.
How to cite: pPS2351 was a gift from Pamela Silver (Addgene plasmid # 1352 ; http://n2t.net/addgene:1352 ; RRID:Addgene_1352)
