[The description below was written by a language model from this plasmid's Addgene catalogue record.]
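Description:
pPS2351 is a yeast expression plasmid that produces the Saccharomyces cerevisiae MGA2 protein (YIR033W) as an N-terminal GFP fusion. It is built on pPS808, also called pCGF-1a, which the depositor describes as a YEp352-derived shuttle vector carrying the GAL1 promoter, a GFP coding fragment and a 2 micron origin. The 2 micron origin supports episomal, multicopy maintenance in budding yeast, and the URA3 marker allows selection by uracil prototrophy in ura3 host strains. In E. coli the plasmid is selected with ampicillin and behaves as a high-copy plasmid. The bacterial origin is not named in the record.

The MGA2 open reading frame was inserted downstream of GFP between SalI and HindIII sites, both of which remain intact, so the tag is supplied by the backbone and read through into the insert. Transcription from the GAL1 promoter makes expression inducible by galactose and repressed by glucose, which gives control over when the fusion protein accumulates. The depositor notes that the construct yields both the unprocessed and the processed forms of MGA2. This is relevant because the associated publication concerns proteasome-dependent activation of membrane-bound transcription factors mediated by the Npl4 protein complex. With GFP at the N terminus, the fusion is suited to following the abundance, processing state and subcellular localisation of MGA2 by fluorescence microscopy or immunoblotting, for example when comparing wild-type and mutant yeast strains. No feature table or transcription terminator information is provided in the record, so details beyond these catalogue fields cannot be stated.
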