>Addgene plasmid #1352 | pPS2351 | addgene partial sequence | sequence record 91947 | GFP-F 5'-GGTCCTTCTTGAGTTTGTAAC-3'
GTTCTAGAGTCGACATGCAGCAGAACAGTGAGTTCTTAACGGAAACACCTGGAAGCGACCCTCATATATC
TCAATTGCACGCGAATAGCGTAATGGAATCACAGCTCTTGGACGATTTCCTCCTGAACGGGTCTCCCATG
TACCAGGATGATAGCATGGCGCATATTAATATTGATGAGGGTGCTAATTTCCAAAATTTTATCAAGACAG
ATGAGGGTGATTCGCCCAACCTGTTGTCTTTCGAAGGTATCGGTAACAATACTCATGTCAACCAAAACGT
GTCCACTCCACTGGAGGAGGAAATGGAAAGTAACAGAGCCTTGAAGGAGGAAGAAGAGGACGAGCATGAA
AATAAGGTTTTTAATGAAAAAAATATAGGCAACCCTGCTCATGACGAGATTGTATTTGGAAGAAAGGAGA
CGATTCAATCTGTTTACATAAATCCTTTAGATTACCTTAAAGTGAACGCAGCGCAGCTACCTTTGGATGT
AGAGGTCTCAGGTTTGCCACAAGTATCTAGAGTGGAAAATCAACTGAAACTGAAAGTGAAAATTACGTCT
GAAACACCACTAAACCAAAGCATGCTTTACTTGCCTAGCGATTCCATTTCAAGAGAAAAGTTTTATTTAA
AAAAAAATATCGAGGATTTTTCAGAAGACTTCAAGAAAAATCTTCTGTACATCAATGCGTTTGTTCTATG
TGCGGTCAGCAACAGAACGACAAATGTTTGTACCAAGTGTGTTAAGCGAGAACAAAGAAGAGCCGCTAGA
AGGAAATCAGGTATTGCAGACAATTTACTCTGGTGTAATAATATTAATAGAAGGTTAGTCGTGTTCAATA
ACAAACAGGTTTTCCCCATAATGAAAACTTTCGATAATGTTAAGGAGTTTGAATTAACTACCAGGCTAGT
TTGTTATTGCAGGCACCATAAGGCAAATAATGGCTTTGTCATATTATTC
