>Addgene plasmid #1352 | pPS2351 | addgene partial sequence | sequence record 91949 | M13pUC-Fwd 5'-CCCAGTCACGACGTTGTAAAACG-3'
CTAACTGACAATTAAATCGTTCAACATTCTTGTTGTTTGCAGGTTTGATAATTTTGACCTGAATGCAGTT
TTCATCCTTTCATTTCCCAGCAAGAACTTTGCTAATGCAATTCTCAAGTACTCTGAGATTAATTCGCTTA
TATGATTGATGGAACTATCTTGGTTGCCAAATTTGTACATGATGAACCATGTCAAAAGTAGTAGTGTTAA
GGGTATCCAGAAAAATATTAACATTTTATCATTTCGGAAGTTTTGTTTGTTTTGGAAGAATCTGTTAAAC
TGTTTTTTCAAAAATTCTTCCTCTTCCTCATAATCCTCTTCCTCCGAATTTTCAGAGTTTTCAATATTAG
ATGCTGACTGCTCCACAATACTGTCTTGATTTGTGGTTTTCAATTTATCATCTTTACCCCAAGACAACGG
GAACAGATCCTCATATTTTGGTAAGTCATCATTAATTCGATGTAAAACTCTATTCCAGAGAGATGTACTA
CCATTATCCTCTTCGGGTTCGTTGGCGCTAGATCCAATATCAAGGAGTTCGCTTTGTTCCTCCCTGCATG
CAACACCTGGTTTTTCTACTTCGTCAGTGACGAACAGATCTTCATCCCCGTCTTCTTCGAAATCACTTTG
GTCGTACTCAGAGTAACTTGAATTCTCAAATAGTTGCAAGGTTGGATGCTGAATCTCCATAGAAGTGGGA
TTTATCATGCTTTGGCTTTCGAATAAGTTCTCATTCAAAGATTCATTGTCTAGCAGGCTTGAATTGAAAC
TGGATTGTGAATATTTCCTGCTAATAGAATAATTACTGTCTGTTTCTACACTATCGGTAAACTTCGTACC
GTTTTGGAATTCTTCAAACAATGACAATACTTCGCTGATATAAGTGTCATTATGAACAA
