>Addgene plasmid #1352 | pPS2351 | addgene partial sequence | sequence record 91953 | GAL1 5'-AATATACCTCTATACTTTAACGTC-3'
TATGAGTAAAGGAGAAGAACTCTTCACTGGAGTTGTCCCAATTCTTGTTGAATTAGATGGTGATGTTAAT
GGGCACAAATTTTCTGTCAGTGGAGAGGGTGAAGGTGATGCAACATACGGAAAACTTACCCTTAAATTTA
TTTGCACTACTGGAAAACTACCTGTTCCATGGCCAACACTTGTCACTACTTTCTCTTATGGTGTTCAATG
CTTTTCAAGATACCCGGATCATATGAAACGGCATGACTTTTTCAAGAGTGCCATGCCCGAAGGTTATGTA
CAGGAAAGAACTATATTTTTCAAAGATGACGGGAACTACAAGACACGTGCTGAAGTCAAGTTTGAAGGTG
ATACCCTTGTTAATAGAATCGAGTTAAAAGGTATTGATTTTAAAGAAGATGGAAACATTCTTGGACACAA
ATTGGAATACAACTATAACTCACACAATGTATACATCATGGCAGACAAACAAAAGAATGGAATCAAAGTT
AACTTCAAAATTAGACACAACATTGAAGATGGAAGCGTTCAACTAGCAGACCATTATCAACAAAATACTC
CAATTGGCGATGGCCCTGTCCTTTTACCAGACAACCATTACCTGTCCACACAATCTGCCCTTTCGAAAGA
TCCCAACGAAAAGAGAGACCACATGGTCCTTCTTGAGTTTGTAACAGCTGCTGGGATTACACATGGCATG
GATGAACTATACAAAGGATCCACTAGTTCTAGAGTCGACATGCAGCAGAACAGTGAGTTCTTAACGGAAA
CACCTGGAAGCGACCCTCATATATCTCAATTGCACGCGAATAGCGTAATGGAATCACAGCTCTTGGACGA
TTTCCTCCTGAACGGGTCTCCCATGTACCAGGATGATAGCATGGCGCATATTAATATTGATGAGGGTGCT
AATTTCCAAAATTTT
