>Addgene plasmid #1352 | pPS2351 | addgene partial sequence | sequence record 91957 | M13pUC-Rev 5'-AGCGGATAACAATTTCACACAGG-3'
AGGTTATCAGCAACAACACAGTCATATCCATTCTCAATTAGCTCTACCACAGTGTGTGAACCAATGTATC
CAGCACCACCTGTAACCAAAACAATTTTAGAAGTACTTTCACTTTGTAACTGAGCTGTCATTTATATTGA
ATTTTCAAAAATTCTTACTTTTTTTTTGGATGGACGCAAAGAAGTTTAATAATCATATTACATGGCATTA
CCACCATATACATATCCATATACATATCCATATCTAATCTTACTTATATGTTGTGGAAATGTAAAGAGCC
CCATTATCTTAGCCTAAAAAAACCTTCTCTTTGGAACTTTCAGTAATACGCTTAACTGCTCATTGCTATA
TTGAAGTACGGATTAGAAGCCGCCGAGCGGGTGACAGCCCTCCGAAGGAAGACTCTCCTCCGTGCGTCCT
CGTCTTCACCGGTCGCGTTCCTGAAACGCAGATGTGCCTCGCGCCGCACTGCTCCGAACAATAAAGATTC
TACAATACTAGCTTTTATGGTTATGAAGAGGAAAAATTGGCAGTAACCTGGCCCCACAAACCTTCAAATG
AACGAATCAAATTAACAACCATAGGATGATAATGCGATTAGTTTTTTAGCCTTATTTCTGGGGTAATTAA
TCAGCGAAGCGATGATTTTTGATCTATTAACAGATATATAAATGCAAAAACTGCATAACCACTTTAACTA
ATACTTTCAACATTTTCGGTTTGTATTACTTCTTATTCAAATGTAATAAAAGTATCAACAAAAAATTGTT
AATATACCTCTATACTTTAACGTCAAGGAGAAAAAACCCCGGATCTATGAGTAAAGGAGAAGAACTCTTC
ACTGGAGTTGTCCCAATTCTTGTTGAATTAGATGGTGATGTTAATGGGCACAAATTTTCTGTCA
