>Addgene plasmid #1352 | pPS2351 | addgene partial sequence | sequence record 91959 | pRSII-F1 5'-CGGCATCAGAGCAGATTGTAC-3'
CGCACTATGCCGTTCTTCTCATGTATATATATATACAGGCAACACGCAGATATAGGTGCGACGTGAACAG
TGAGCTGTATGTGCGCAGCTCGCGTTGCATTTTCGGAAGCGCTCGTTTTCGGAAACGCTTTGAAGTTCCT
ATTCCGAAGTTCCTATTCTCTAGCTAGAAAGTATAGGAACTTCAGAGCGCTTTTGAAAACCAAAAGCGCT
CTGAAGACGCACTTTCAAAAAACCAAAAACGCACCGGACTGTAACGAGCTACTAAAATATTGCGAATACC
GCTTCCACAAACATTGCTCAAAAGTATCTCTTTGCTATATATCTCTGTGCTATATCCCTATATAACCTAC
CCATCCACCTTTCGCTCCTTGAACTTGCATCTAAACTCGACCTCTACATTTTTTATGTTTATCTCTAGTA
TTACTCTTTAGACAAAAAAATTGTAGTAAGAACTATTCATAGAGTGAATCGAAAACAATACGAAAATGTA
AACATTTCCTATACGTAGTATATAGAGACAAAATAGAAGAAACCGTTCATAATTTTCTGACCAATGAAGA
ATCATCAACGCTATCACTTTCTGTTCACAAAGTATGCGCAATCCACATCGGTATAGAATATAATCGGGGA
TGCCTTTATCTTGAAAAAATGCACCCGCAGCTTCGCTAGTAATCAGTAAACGCGGGAAGTGGAGTCAGGC
TTTTTTTATGGAAGAGAAAATAGACACCAAAGTAGCCTTCTTCTAACCTTAACGGACCTACAGTGCAAAA
AGTTATCAAGAGACTGCATTATAGAGCGCACAAAGGAGAAAAAAAGTAATCTAAGATGCTTTGTTAGAAA
AATAGCGCTCTCGGGATGCATTTTTGTAGAACAAAAAAGAAGTATAGATTCTTTGTTGGTAAAATAGCGC
TCTCGCGTTGCATTTCTGTTCTGTAAAAATGCAGCTCAGATTCTTTGTTTGAAAAATTA
