>Addgene plasmid #1352 | pPS2351 | addgene partial sequence | sequence record 91960 | pSinRep5-R 5'-AGAACGAAGGAAGGAGCACA-3'
TATTCTTAACCCAACTGCACAGAACAAAAACCGAAACGAAGATAAATCATGTCGAAAGCTACATATAAGG
AACGTGCTGCTACTCATCCTAGTCCTGTTGCTGCCAAGCTATTTAATATCATGCACGAAAAGCAAACAAA
CTTGTGTGCTTCATTGGATGTTCGTACCACCAAGGAATTACTGGAGTTAGTTGAAGCATTAGGTCCCAAA
ATTTGTTTACTAAAAACACATGTGGATATCTTGACTGATTTTTCCATGGAGGGCACAGTTAAGCCGCTAA
AGGCATTATCCGCCAAGTACAATTTTTTACTCTTCGAAGACAGAAAATTTGCTGACATTGGTAATACAGT
CAAATTGCAGTACTCTGCGGGTGTATACAGAATAGCAGAATGGGCAGACATTACGAATGCACACGGTGTG
GTGGGCCCAGGTATTGTTAGCGGTTTGAAGCAGGCGGCAGAAGAAGTAACAAAGGAACCTAGAGGCCTTT
TGATGTTAGCAGAATTGTCATGCAAGGGCTCCCTATCTACTGGAGAATATACTAAGGGTACTGTTGACAT
TGCGAAGAGCGACAAAGATTTTGTTATCGGCTTTATTGCTCAAAGAGACATGGGTGGAAGAGATGAAGGT
TACGATTGGTTGATTATGACACCCGGTGTGGGTTTAGATGACAAGGGAGACGCATTGGGTCAACAGTATA
GAACCGTGGATGATGTGGTCTCTACAGGATCTGACATTATTATTGTTGGAAGAGGACTATTTGCAAAGGG
AAGGGATGCTAAGGTAGAGGGTGAACGTTACAGAAAAGCAGGCTGG
